Addgene plasmid #8535: HOXB6 (human) EGFP-fusion
Depositing lab: Corey Largman. Depositing organization: San Francisco VA Health Care System. Publication: Lineage-restricted expression of homeobox-containing genes in human hematopoietic cell lines. Shen WF, Largman C, Lowney P, Corral JC, Detmer K, Hauser CA, Simonitch TA, Hack FM, Lawrence HJ. Proc Natl Acad Sci U S A 1989 Nov;86(21):8536-40. 10.1073/pnas.86.21.8536 PubMed 2573064.
Backbone
  Vector backbone: pEGFP-C1
  Backbone manufacturer: Clontech
  Backbone size w/o insert (bp): 4700
  Vector type: Mammalian Expression
  Selectable markers: Neomycin (select with G418)
Growth in bacteria
  Bacterial resistance: Kanamycin, 50 μg/mL
  Growth temperature: 37°C
  Growth strain: DH5alpha
  Copy number: High Copy
Gene/Insert
  Gene/Insert name: HOXB6 (alt names: HOX2B; HOX2.2)
  Species: H. sapiens (human)
  Insert size (bp): 789
  Mutation: contains eGFP fused to N-terminal of HOXB6 at AA; #2 with Ser-Ile-Glu-Gly-Arg-Leu spacer, makes protein by confocal immunohistochemistry
  Entrez Gene: HOXB6 (a.k.a. HOX2, HOX2B, HU-2, Hox-2.2)
  Promoter: CMV
  Tag / fusion protein: EGFP (N terminal on backbone)
  Cloning method: Restriction Enzyme; 5′ cloning site BamHI/BglII blunt (destroyed during cloning); 3′ cloning site XhoI (not destroyed)
  Sequencing primers: 5′ CMV-F; 3′ SV40pA-R
Terms and licenses: Academic/Nonprofit Terms; Industry Terms: Not Available to Industry
How to cite: HOXB6 (human) EGFP-fusion was a gift from Corey Largman (Addgene plasmid # 8535 ; http://n2t.net/addgene:8535 ; RRID:Addgene_8535)
