[The description below was written by a language model from this plasmid's Addgene catalogue record.]
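Description:
HOXB6 (human) EGFP-fusion is a mammalian expression plasmid built on the Clontech pEGFP-C1 backbone (about 4.7 kb without insert). It carries a 789 bp human HOXB6 insert (also known as HOX2B or HOX2.2), which encodes a homeobox transcription factor. The plasmid is maintained at high copy in E. coli under kanamycin selection. The same resistance cassette provides neomycin resistance in mammalian cells, so transfected cells can be selected with G418 to obtain stable lines. No feature table accompanies the record, so details such as the replication origins are not explicitly listed.

Expression is driven by the CMV promoter, a strong constitutive promoter in most mammalian cell types. EGFP comes from the backbone and sits at the N-terminus of the fusion. It is joined to HOXB6 at amino acid 2 of the homeoprotein through a short six-residue spacer (Ser-Ile-Glu-Gly-Arg-Leu). The insert was placed by restriction cloning: the 5′ junction is a blunted BamHI/BglII site that was destroyed in the process, and the 3′ XhoI site remains intact. The sequencing primer named for the 3′ side implies that an SV40 polyadenylation signal follows the insert, as is standard for this backbone.

The depositor notes that the construct produces protein, as detected by confocal imaging. This fits its likely use for visualising the expression and subcellular localisation of HOXB6 in transfected mammalian cells. The associated publication concerns lineage-restricted expression of homeobox genes in human hematopoietic cell lines, which suggests the biological context in which the gene was studied, although the record does not state a specific application for this fusion.
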