>Addgene plasmid #8535 | HOXB6 (human) EGFP-fusion | addgene partial sequence | sequence record 93992 | SV40pA-R 5'-GAAATTTGTGATGCTATTGC-3'
AGTTAACAACAACAATTGCATTCATTTTATGTTTCAGGTTCAGGGGGAGGTGTGGGAGGTTTTTTAAAGC
AAGTAAAACCTCTACAAATGTGGTATGGCTGATTATGATCAGTTATCTAGATCCGGTGGATCCCGGGCCC
GCGGTACCGTCGACTGCAGAATTCGAAGCTTGCCTGCAGGTCGAGTAGTGAGGCCTCAGAGCACCCGCCG
GGAGCTGTGCGGGCGGGGGCGTCCAGGAGAGCGCTGGGCCCCGCCTGTCTGCGCCGGAGAGCAGGTCTCC
TGGCTCCCCCACCCGAGAGCCTTCCTTCCCGGGTCTCTCTGACGCCCGTGGCTCCCCACAGGCCTTTCCC
CTCGCGTCCTCCCTCCCTTTCCAGCACCTTCACTCGGCCTGTTTTTCTTCCTCCTCCTCGGCACTGAGCT
GAGACGCGCTGAGCAGTTTGCTCTCCTTTTTCCACTTCATGCGTCGGTTCTGGAACCATATCTTGATCTG
CCTCTCCGTCAGGCACAGGGCGTGCGCGATCTCGATGCGCCGCCGCCGCGTCAGGTAGCGATTGTAGTGA
AACTCCTTCTCCAGCTCCAGCGTCTGGTAACGTGTGTATGTCTGGCGGCCTCGCCGGCCGCTGGGCCCAA
AGGAGGAACTGTTGCACGAATTCATCCGCTGCATCCACGGGTAGACCGGAGTGGAGCACTTCTGCTCTTC
TGTCTCGCCGAACACGCTCTTGTCCTGCGCGCAGTCCGACTTCCGCGGCTCGGGGTGGAACGGGGGCTGC
TCGTCGGCGCCGGAGAGTGCGCAGGCCGACTCTTTCTCGCGGTAGAAGGCCGGCGCCGGCCCGTAGTCGC
AGGGCGCCGCTCGGCCGTA
