>Addgene plasmid #8535 | HOXB6 (human) EGFP-fusion | addgene partial sequence | sequence record 93993 | CMV-F 5'-CGCAAATGGGCGGTAGGCGTG-3'
ACCGTCAGATCCGCTAGCGCTACCGGTCGCCACCATGGTGAGCAAGGGCGAGGAGCTGTTCACCGGGGTG
GTGCCCATCCTGGTCGAGCTGGACGGCGACGTAAACGGCCACAAGTTCAGCGTGTCCGGCGAGGGCGAGG
GCGATGCCACCTACGGCAAGCTGACCCTGAAGTTCATCTGCACCACCGGCAAGCTGCCCGTGCCCTGGCC
CACCCTCGTGACCACCCTGACCTACGGCGTGCAGTGCTTCAGCCGCTACCCCGACCACATGAAGCAGCAC
GACTTCTTCAAGTCCGCCATGCCCGAAGGCTACGTCCAGGAGCGCACCATCTTCTTCAAGGACGACGGCA
ACTACAAGACCCGCGCCGAGGTGAAGTTCGAGGGCGACACCCTGGTGAACCGCATCGAGCTGAAGGGCAT
CGACTTCAAGGAGGACGGCAACATCCTGGGGCACAAGCTGGAGTACAACTACAACAGCCACAACGTCTAT
ATCATGGCCGACAAGCAGAAGAACGGCATCAAGGTGAACTTCAAGATCCGCCACAACATCGAGGACGGCA
GCGTGCAGCTCGCCGACCACTACCAGCAGAACACCCCCATCGGCGACGGCCCCGTGCTGCTGCCCGACAA
CCACTACCTGAGCACCCAGTCCGCCCTGAGCAAAGACCCCAACGAGAAGCGCGATCACATGGTCCTGCTG
GAGTTCGTGACCGCCGCCGGGATCACTCTCGGCATGGACGAGCTGTACAAGTCCGGACTCAGATCCATCG
AGGGTAGGCTGAGCTCCTATTTCGTTAACTCCACCTTCCCCGTCACTCTGGCCAGCGGGCAGGAGTCCTT
CCTGGGCCAGCTACCGCTCTATTCGTCGGGCTATGCGGACCCGCTGA
